>Addgene plasmid #29159 | pEMS1357 | addgene partial sequence | sequence record 39429 | EGFP-N 5'-CGTCGCCGTCCAGCTCGACCAG-3'
ACCATGGTGGCGGAAGTTCCTATACCTTTTGAAGAATAGGAACTTCGGCGCGCCAGACTCCCAGTAGCGG
CGGCTGCGGCGGCGATCTAGAGGGCAGGCAGGGGCCAGGGGCCGGGCACCCGGCCGGAGTGGGGGCCGCC
CCCCTGCTCCCGGGCCGCCTCTCCGCTCGGGCGCTCCTGGACTCTCGGAGGGAGTGAGCCTCACCGCGTA
CTGCCACCCCCAGCCGGCGCCCATTCACTTTATGGCAGACCAGGGCGCCCCCAGCCCGCCGCGGCGAGCC
GCGCGCGTCAGGCCCCGCCCCTTTCCAGCTGCCCTGCTGGGGCTCCGCCCTTTCCAGCTGTGGATCTCCA
GGCCCCGCCTTTGAGGGAGGGGTCTGGCCGGCGAGACGCCAAGAACCCCGCCCTCTGGCCAATCAGAAGC
GCTCTTCAGCAACTCGGCCGCGCCCCTCCCCACGTGGCAGAGACCGCGCTCCGGCTAGGACGCTTAGGCA
GAGCCAAGTGGGCGAGAGTAGAGTGGTCCCGGTAGCCACGGGTAAAAGGGATCGGCTGGCAGCGAAGTGG
GTTGGGCCGCTACCCCGAGGAAAGTGGATCGGCGCCAGGTGGGAAGG
