>Addgene plasmid #29159 | pEMS1357 | addgene partial sequence | sequence record 39431 | pEMS1307-fwd 5'-ccgcacgtctaagaaaccat-3'
ATGAATTCGAGCTCCTAGGCCGGCCGAGTGTTTGACCATTCTAAGGACAGGGGCTCATGGGGCCGAGGAG
CTATTGCTGGACCTTGGAATCCCTAAAACGAGACCTGGGGCAGCTGAACTCCGGTGCCTTGGGAACAGGT
CGAGAATGGGAGGGCGGACTGCAGACCTGGGGCCAGGACTTGGGAAAAGGGAAACTCAGGGTAANAACCA
GGGGATAGGGAAGGGGGAGACTCAGAGGATCCGGAACGAAGCCGGAGACTTGAAACCAGGATAGGGGCTT
CGCGAGGCANGGAGTAGGGAGTCTGGAAACC
