[The description below was written by a language model from this plasmid's Addgene catalogue record.]
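Description:
pEMS1357 is a Pleiades Promoter Project plasmid built on the large pEMS1306 backbone (about 16.5 kb without insert). It carries Ple161, a roughly 4 kb human MiniPromoter designed from regulatory sequence of PITX3 (pituitary homeobox 3). The MiniPromoter was inserted by restriction cloning between FseI and AscI sites, placing it upstream of a backbone-encoded EGFP reporter fused to a nuclear localization signal. Reporter fluorescence concentrated in cell nuclei would therefore mark the cells in which the candidate promoter is active. The plasmid is maintained in E. coli as a high-copy construct under ampicillin selection. No feature table is supplied, so the origin of replication, polyadenylation signals and any other backbone elements, such as sequences for genomic targeting or mammalian selection, cannot be described from the record.

The construct belongs to a collection of compact human regulatory elements designed to drive selective, region- or cell-type-specific expression in the brain, each tested with a reporter. Ple161 gave a negative result: expression of the eGFP reporter was not detected in the brain or the eye. pEMS1357 is therefore mainly useful as a documented, non-functional design for PITX3-based promoter engineering. It can serve as a reference or starting point for redesigning the regulatory regions, or as a comparison for other MiniPromoters in the same backbone, but not as a working driver of PITX3-like expression. The insert is regulatory sequence rather than a PITX3 coding sequence, so the "tag" listed in the record is the reporter itself, not a fusion to PITX3 protein.
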