Addgene plasmid #29159: pEMS1357
Purpose: Expression of the eGFP reporter gene was not detected in the brain and eye.
Depositing lab: Elizabeth Simpson. Depositing organization: University of British Columbia. Publication: A regulatory toolbox of MiniPromoters to drive selective expression in the brain. Portales-Casamar E, Swanson DJ, Liu L, de Leeuw CN, Banks KG, Ho Sui SJ, Fulton DL, Ali J, Amirabbasi M, Arenillas DJ, Babyak N, Black SF, Bonaguro RJ, Brauer E, Candido TR, Castellarin M, Chen J, Chen Y, Cheng JC, Chopra V, Docking TR, Dreolini L, D'Souza CA, Flynn EK, Glenn R, Hatakka K, Hearty TG, Imanian B, Jiang S, Khorasan-zadeh S, Komljenovic I, Laprise S, Liao NY, Lim JS, Lithwick S, Liu F, Liu J, Lu M, McConechy M, McLeod AJ, Milisavljevic M, Mis J, O'Connor K, Palma B, Palmquist DL, Schmouth JF, Swanson MI, Tam B, Ticoll A, Turner JL, Varhol R, Vermeulen J, Watkins RF, Wilson G, Wong BK, Wong SH, Wong TY, Yang GS, Ypsilanti AR, Jones SJ, Holt RA, Goldowitz D, Wasserman WW, Simpson EM. Proc Natl Acad Sci U S A. 2010 Sep 21. 107(38):16589-94. 10.1073/pnas.1009158107 PubMed 20807748.
Backbone
  Vector backbone: pEMS1306
  Backbone size w/o insert (bp): 16454
  Vector type: Pleiades Promoter Project [sic, Pleaides Plieades]
Growth in bacteria
  Bacterial resistance: Ampicillin, 100 μg/mL
  Growth temperature: 37°C
  Growth strain: DH5alpha
  Growth instructions: DH10B
  Copy number: High Copy
Gene/Insert
  Gene/Insert name: Ple161 (alt names: PITX3; Pituitary homeobox 3)
  Species: H. sapiens (human)
  Insert size (bp): 3990
  Entrez Gene: PITX3 (a.k.a. ASGD1, ASMD, ASOD, CTPP4, CTRCT11, PTX3)
  Tag / fusion protein: EGFP-NLS (C terminal on backbone)
  Cloning method: Restriction Enzyme; 5′ cloning site FseI (unknown if destroyed); 3′ cloning site AscI (unknown if destroyed)
  Sequencing primers: 5′ Unknown
Terms and licenses: Academic/Nonprofit Terms; Industry Terms: Not Available to Industry
How to cite: pEMS1357 was a gift from Elizabeth Simpson (Addgene plasmid # 29159 ; http://n2t.net/addgene:29159 ; RRID:Addgene_29159)
